Addgene plasmid #161030: Zhou-pLOV-GFP-Luc
Purpose: Lentiviral vector expressing GFP and luciferase for use as a reporter in pseudovirus production and infection.
Depositing lab: Dapeng Zhou. Depositing organization: Tongji University. Publication: Potent Neutralization Antibodies Induced by a Recombinant Trimeric Spike Protein Vaccine Candidate Containing PIKA Adjuvant for COVID-19. Tong J, Zhu C, Lai H, Feng C, Zhou D. Vaccines (Basel). 2021 Mar 22;9(3). pii: vaccines9030296. doi: 10.3390/vaccines9030296. PubMed 33810026.
Backbone
  Vector backbone: PLOV
  Vector type: Lentiviral
Growth in bacteria
  Bacterial resistance: Ampicillin, 100 μg/mL
  Growth temperature: 37°C
  Growth strain: NEB Stable
  Copy number: High Copy
Gene/Insert
  Gene/Insert name: GFP and luciferase
  Species: Synthetic
  Cloning method: Unknown
Terms and licenses: Academic/Nonprofit Terms; Industry Terms: Not Available to Industry
Depositor comments: Please visit https://www.biorxiv.org/content/10.1101/2021.02.17.431647v1 for bioRxiv preprint.
How to cite: Zhou-pLOV-GFP-Luc was a gift from Dapeng Zhou (Addgene plasmid # 161030 ; http://n2t.net/addgene:161030 ; RRID:Addgene_161030)
