[The description below was written by a language model from this plasmid's Addgene catalogue record and pLannotate feature annotations shown in this document.]
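Description:
Zhou-pLOV-GFP-Luc is an HIV-1-based lentiviral transfer vector on the pLOV backbone that carries a dual fluorescent and bioluminescent reporter. It is propagated in E. coli as a high-copy plasmid through a ColE1/pUC-type origin, with ampicillin selection provided by β-lactamase under its own promoter. Viral genomic RNA is transcribed in packaging cells from a CMV enhancer/promoter fused to a truncated HIV-1 5' LTR. This arrangement is typical of Tat-independent, third-generation designs. Downstream lie the Ψ packaging signal with a short gag fragment, the Rev response element for Rev-dependent nuclear export of the unspliced genome, and the cPPT/CTS element that aids nuclear import. A WPRE that enhances transcript expression, a nef fragment and a truncated LTR close the proviral region at the 3' end.

Two expression units sit between these viral elements. The first is an EF-1α core promoter joined to an HTLV-1 LTR segment, a composite promoter that drives the puromycin N-acetyltransferase gene so that transduced mammalian cells can be selected. The second is an internal CMV enhancer/promoter followed by EGFP, a partial FLAG tag annotation and the firefly luc+ luciferase coding sequence. The annotation does not show what links EGFP to luciferase, so the record does not establish whether they are made as a fusion or as separate proteins. A single loxP site follows luciferase, and its role is not stated.

According to the record, the plasmid serves as the reporter genome for pseudovirus production. Infection of target cells can then be read out by green fluorescence or luciferase activity. The associated publication concerns neutralizing antibodies raised by a COVID-19 spike vaccine candidate.
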