Features (pLannotate 1.2.2; 26 found; start..end, strand, type, name):
     31..83      -  misc_feature   bom (fragment): basis of mobility region from pBR322
    238..617     +  enhancer       CMV enhancer: human cytomegalovirus immediate early enhancer
    618..817     +  promoter       CMV promoter: human cytomegalovirus (CMV) immediate early promoter
    835..1015    +  LTR            5' LTR (truncated): truncated 5' long terminal repeat (LTR) from HIV-1
   1062..1187    +  misc_feature   HIV-1 Ψ: packaging signal of human immunodeficiency virus type 1
   1171..1509    +  CDS            HIV-1 gag (fragment): gag protein from human immunodeficiency virus 1; gag
   1684..1917    +  misc_feature   RRE: The Rev response element (RRE) of HIV-1 allows for Rev-dependent mRNA export from the nucleus to the cytoplasm.
   2294..2394    +  CDS            Rev (fragment): human immunodeficiency virus 1 (HIV-1) Rev protein; rev; enhances nuclear export of unspliced and incompletely spliced viral mRNAs
   2444..2561    +  misc_feature   cPPT/CTS: central polypurine tract and central termination sequence of HIV-1
   2666..2877    +  promoter       EF-1α core promoter: core promoter for human elongation factor EF-1α
   2890..3158    +  LTR            5' LTR (truncated): truncated 5' long terminal repeat (LTR) from human T-cell leukemia virus (HTLV) type 1
   3202..3801    +  CDS            PuroR: puromycin N-acetyltransferase; pac from Streptomyces alboniger; confers resistance to puromycin
   3913..4216    +  enhancer       CMV enhancer: human cytomegalovirus immediate early enhancer
   4217..4420    +  promoter       CMV promoter: human cytomegalovirus (CMV) immediate early promoter
   4471..5187    +  CDS            EGFP: EGFP is a basic (constitutively fluorescent) green fluorescent protein published in 1996, derived from Aequorea victoria. It is reported to be a rapidly-maturing weak dimer with moderate acid sensitivity.
   5206..5226    +  CDS            FLAG (fragment): FLAG® epitope tag, followed by an enterokinase cleavage site
   5281..6933    +  CDS            luciferase: firefly luciferase; luc+; enhanced luc+ version of the luciferase gene
   6963..6996    +  protein_bind   loxP: Cre-mediated recombination occurs in the 8-bp core sequence (GCATACAT). Cre recombinase
   7029..7052    +  misc_feature   MCS (fragment): pBluescript multiple cloning site
   7052..7640    +  misc_feature   WPRE: woodchuck hepatitis virus posttranscriptional regulatory element
   7641..7660    +  misc_feature   MCS (fragment): pBluescript multiple cloning site
   7662..8162    +  CDS            nef (fragment): NEF_HV1LA - Experimental evidence at protein level: Swiss-Prot protein existence level 1. Extracellular Nef protein targets CD4(+) T-lymphocytes for apoptosis by interacting with CXCR4 surface receptors. From Human immunodeficiency virus type 1 group M subtype B (isolate Lai) (HIV-1).
   8169..8349    +  LTR            5' LTR (truncated): truncated 5' long terminal repeat (LTR) from HIV-1
   8411..8999    -  rep_origin     ori: high-copy-number ColE1/pMB1/pBR322/pUC origin of replication
   9170..10030   -  CDS            AmpR: β-lactamase; bla; confers resistance to ampicillin, carbenicillin, and related antibiotics
  10031..10135   -  promoter       AmpR promoter: bla
>Addgene plasmid #161030 | Zhou-pLOV-GFP-Luc | addgene full sequence | sequence record 440614 | Addgene NGS Result
GTCGACGGATCGGGAGATCTCCCGATCCCCTATGGTGCACTCTCAGTACAATCTGCTCTGATGCCGCATA
GTTAAGCCAGTATCTGCTCCCTGCTTGTGTGTTGGAGGTCGCTGAGTAGTGCGCGAGCAAAATTTAAGCT
ACAACAAGGCAAGGCTTGACCGACAATTGCATGAAGAATCTGCTTAGGGTTAGGCGTTTTGCGCTGCTTC
GCGATGTACGGGCCAGATATACGCGTTGACATTGATTATTGACTAGTTATTAATAGTAATCAATTACGGG
GTCATTAGTTCATAGCCCATATATGGAGTTCCGCGTTACATAACTTACGGTAAATGGCCCGCCTGGCTGA
CCGCCCAACGACCCCCGCCCATTGACGTCAATAATGACGTATGTTCCCATAGTAACGCCAATAGGGACTT
TCCATTGACGTCAATGGGTGGAGTATTTACGGTAAACTGCCCACTTGGCAGTACATCAAGTGTATCATAT
GCCAAGTACGCCCCCTATTGACGTCAATGACGGTAAATGGCCCGCCTGGCATTATGCCCAGTACATGACC
TTATGGGACTTTCCTACTTGGCAGTACATCTACGTATTAGTCATCGCTATTACCATGGTGATGCGGTTTT
GGCAGTACATCAATGGGCGTGGATAGCGGTTTGACTCACGGGGATTTCCAAGTCTCCACCCCATTGACGT
CAATGGGAGTTTGTTTTGGCACCAAAATCAACGGGACTTTCCAAAATGTCGTAACAACTCCGCCCCATTG
ACGCAAATGGGCGGTAGGCGTGTACGGTGGGAGGTCTATATAAGCAGCGCGTTTTGCCTGTACTGGGTCT
CTCTGGTTAGACCAGATCTGAGCCTGGGAGCTCTCTGGCTAACTAGGGAACCCACTGCTTAAGCCTCAAT
AAAGCTTGCCTTGAGTGCTTCAAGTAGTGTGTGCCCGTCTGTTGTGTGACTCTGGTAACTAGAGATCCCT
CAGACCCTTTTAGTCAGTGTGGAAAATCTCTAGCAGTGGCGCCCGAACAGGGACTTGAAAGCGAAAGGGA
AACCAGAGGAGCTCTCTCGACGCAGGACTCGGCTTGCTGAAGCGCGCACGGCAAGAGGCGAGGGGCGGCG
ACTGGTGAGTACGCCAAAAATTTTGACTAGCGGAGGCTAGAAGGAGAGAGATGGGTGCGAGAGCGTCAGT
ATTAAGCGGGGGAGAATTAGATCGCGATGGGAAAAAATTCGGTTAAGGCCAGGGGGAAAGAAAAAATATA
AATTAAAACATATAGTATGGGCAAGCAGGGAGCTAGAACGATTCGCAGTTAATCCTGGCCTGTTAGAAAC
ATCAGAAGGCTGTAGACAAATACTGGGACAGCTACAACCATCCCTTCAGACAGGATCAGAAGAACTTAGA
TCATTATATAATACAGTAGCAACCCTCTATTGTGTGCATCAAAGGATAGAGATAAAAGACACCAAGGAAG
CTTTAGACAAGATAGAGGAAGAGCAAAACAAAAGTAAGACCACCGCACAGCAAGCGGCCGGCCGCTGATC
TTCAGACCTGGAGGAGGAGATATGAGGGACAATTGGAGAAGTGAATTATATAAATATAAAGTAGTAAAAA
TTGAACCATTAGGAGTAGCACCCACCAAGGCAAAGAGAAGAGTGGTGCAGAGAGAAAAAAGAGCAGTGGG
AATAGGAGCTTTGTTCCTTGGGTTCTTGGGAGCAGCAGGAAGCACTATGGGCGCAGCGTCAATGACGCTG
ACGGTACAGGCCAGACAATTATTGTCTGGTATAGTGCAGCAGCAGAACAATTTGCTGAGGGCTATTGAGG
CGCAACAGCATCTGTTGCAACTCACAGTCTGGGGCATCAAGCAGCTCCAGGCAAGAATCCTGGCTGTGGA
AAGATACCTAAAGGATCAACAGCTCCTGGGGATTTGGGGTTGCTCTGGAAAACTCATTTGCACCACTGCT
GTGCCTTGGAATGCTAGTTGGAGTAATAAATCTCTGGAACAGATTTGGAATCACACGACCTGGATGGAGT
GGGACAGAGAAATTAACAATTACACAAGCTTAATACACTCCTTAATTGAAGAATCGCAAAACCAGCAAGA
AAAGAATGAACAAGAATTATTGGAATTAGATAAATGGGCAAGTTTGTGGAATTGGTTTAACATAACAAAT
TGGCTGTGGTATATAAAATTATTCATAATGATAGTAGGAGGCTTGGTAGGTTTAAGAATAGTTTTTGCTG
TACTTTCTATAGTGAATAGAGTTAGGCAGGGATATTCACCATTATCGTTTCAGACCCACCTCCCAACCCC
GAGGGGACCCGACAGGCCCGAAGGAATAGAAGAAGAAGGTGGAGAGAGAGACAGAGACAGATCCATTCGA
TTAGTGAACGGATCGGCACTGCGTGCGCCAATTCTGCAGACAAATGGCAGTATTCATCCACAATTTTAAA
AGAAAAGGGGGGATTGGGGGGTACAGTGCAGGGGAAAGAATAGTAGACATAATAGCAACAGACATACAAA
CTAAAGAATTACAAAAACAAATTACAAAAATTCAAAATTTTCGGGTTTATTACAGGGACAGCAGAGATCC
AGTTTGGTTAGTACCGGGCCCATCCGAATTCGGAATCCTCGAGAAGGATCTGCGATCGCTCCGGTGCCCG
TCAGTGGGCAGAGCGCACATCGCCCACAGTCCCCGAGAAGTTGGGGGGAGGGGTCGGCAATTGAACGGGT
GCCTAGAGAAGGTGGCGCGGGGTAAACTGGGAAAGTGATGTCGTGTACTGGCTCCGCCTTTTTCCCGAGG
GTGGGGGAGAACCGTATATAAGTGCAGTAGTCGCCGTGAACGTTCTTTTTCGCAACGGGTTTGCCGCCAG
AACACAGCTGAAGCTTCGAGGGGCTCGCATCTCTCCTTCACGCGCCCGCCGCCCTACCTGAGGCCGCCAT
CCACGCCGGTTGAGTCGCGTTCTGCCGCCTCCCGCCTGTGGTGCCTCCTGAACTGCGTCCGCCGTCTAGG
TAAGTTTAAAGCTCAGGTCGAGACCGGGCCTTTGTCCGGCGCTCCCTTGGAGCCTACCTAGACTCAGCCG
GCTCTCCACGCTTTGCCTGACCCTGCTTGCTCAACTCTACGTCTTTGTTTCGTTTTCTGTTCTGCGCCGT
TACAGATCCAAGCTGTGACCGGCGCCTACACCGGTGCTACCGGACGCCACCATGACCGAGTACAAGCCCA
CGGTGCGCCTCGCCACCCGCGACGACGTCCCCAGGGCCGTACGCACCCTCGCCGCCGCGTTCGCCGACTA
CCCCGCCACGCGCCACACCGTCGATCCGGACCGCCACATCGAGCGGGTCACCGAGCTGCAAGAACTCTTC
CTCACGCGCGTCGGGCTCGACATCGGCAAGGTGTGGGTCGCGGACGACGGCGCCGCGGTGGCGGTCTGGA
CCACGCCGGAGAGCGTCGAAGCGGGGGCGGTGTTCGCCGAGATCGGCCCGCGCATGGCCGAGTTGAGCGG
TTCCCGGCTGGCCGCGCAGCAACAGATGGAAGGCCTCCTGGCGCCGCACCGGCCCAAGGAGCCCGCGTGG
TTCCTGGCCACCGTCGGCGTCTCGCCCGACCACCAGGGCAAGGGTCTGGGCAGCGCCGTCGTGCTCCCCG
GAGTGGAGGCGGCCGAGCGCGCCGGGGTGCCCGCCTTCCTGGAGACCTCCGCGCCCCGCAACCTCCCCTT
CTACGAGCGGCTCGGCTTCACCGTCACCGCCGACGTCGAGGTGCCCGAAGGACCGCGCACCTGGTGCATG
ACCCGCAAGCCCGGTGCCTGAGTTAACGATCCATTAGGCGCCGGCGTGGATAACCGTATTACCGCCATGC
ATTAGTTATTAATAGTAATCAATTACGGGGTCATTAGTTCATAGCCCATATATGGAGTTCCGCGTTACAT
AACTTACGGTAAATGGCCCGCCTGGCTGACCGCCCAACGACCCCCGCCCATTGACGTCAATAATGACGTA
TGTTCCCATAGTAACGCCAATAGGGACTTTCCATTGACGTCAATGGGTGGAGTATTTACGGTAAACTGCC
CACTTGGCAGTACATCAAGTGTATCATATGCCAAGTACGCCCCCTATTGACGTCAATGACGGTAAATGGC
CCGCCTGGCATTATGCCCAGTACATGACCTTATGGGACTTTCCTACTTGGCAGTACATCTACGTATTAGT
CATCGCTATTACCATGGTGATGCGGTTTTGGCAGTACATCAATGGGCGTGGATAGCGGTTTGACTCACGG
GGATTTCCAAGTCTCCACCCCATTGACGTCAATGGGAGTTTGTTTTGGCACCAAAATCAACGGGACTTTC
CAAAATGTCGTAACAACTCCGCCCCATTGACGCAAATGGGCGGTAGGCGTGTACGGTGGGAGGTCTATAT
AAGCAGAGCTGGTTTAGTGAACCGTCAGATCCGCTAGTCCCGGGATTTGGATCCGCCACCATGGTGAGCA
AGGGCGAGGAGCTGTTCACCGGGGTGGTGCCCATCCTGGTCGAGCTGGACGGCGACGTAAACGGCCACAA
GTTCAGCGTGTCCGGCGAGGGCGAGGGCGATGCCACCTACGGCAAGCTGACCCTGAAGTTCATCTGCACC
ACCGGCAAGCTGCCCGTGCCCTGGCCCACCCTCGTGACCACCCTGACCTACGGCGTGCAGTGCTTCAGCC
GCTACCCCGACCACATGAAGCAGCACGACTTCTTCAAGTCCGCCATGCCCGAAGGCTACGTCCAGGAGCG
CACCATCTTCTTCAAGGACGACGGCAACTACAAGACCCGCGCCGAGGTGAAGTTCGAGGGCGACACCCTG
GTGAACCGCATCGAGCTGAAGGGCATCGACTTCAAGGAGGACGGCAACATCCTGGGGCACAAGCTGGAGT
ACAACTACAACAGCCACAACGTCTATATCATGGCCGACAAGCAGAAGAACGGCATCAAGGTGAACTTCAA
GATCCGCCACAACATCGAGGACGGCAGCGTGCAGCTCGCCGACCACTACCAGCAGAACACCCCCATCGGC
GACGGCCCCGTGCTGCTGCCCGACAACCACTACCTGAGCACCCAGTCCGCCCTGAGCAAAGACCCCAACG
AGAAGCGCGATCACATGGTCCTGCTGGAGTTCGTGACCGCCGCCGGGATCACTCTCGGCATGGACGAGCT
GTACAAGGCCACACGTGTGGCAGACTACAAGGATGACGATGACAAGGATTACAAAGACGACGATGATAAG
GACTATAAGGATGATGACGACAAAGCTAGCATGGAAGACGCCAAAAACATAAAGAAAGGCCCGGCGCCAT
TCTATCCGCTGGAAGATGGAACCGCTGGAGAGCAACTGCATAAGGCTATGAAGAGATACGCCCTGGTTCC
TGGAACAATTGCTTTTACAGATGCACATATCGAGGTGGACATCACTTACGCTGAGTACTTCGAAATGTCC
GTTCGGTTGGCAGAAGCTATGAAACGATATGGGCTGAATACAAATCACAGAATCGTCGTATGCAGTGAAA
ACTCTCTTCAATTCTTTATGCCGGTGTTGGGCGCGTTATTTATCGGAGTTGCAGTTGCGCCCGCGAACGA
CATTTATAATGAACGTGAATTGCTCAACAGTATGGGCATTTCGCAGCCTACCGTGGTGTTCGTTTCCAAA
AAGGGGTTGCAAAAAATTTTGAACGTGCAAAAAAAGCTCCCAATCATCCAAAAAATTATTATCATGGATT
CTAAAACGGATTACCAGGGATTTCAGTCGATGTACACGTTCGTCACATCTCATCTACCTCCCGGTTTTAA
TGAATACGATTTTGTGCCAGAGTCCTTCGATAGGGACAAGACAATTGCACTGATCATGAACTCCTCTGGA
TCTACTGGTCTGCCTAAAGGTGTCGCTCTGCCTCATAGAACTGCCTGCGTGAGATTCTCGCATGCCAGAG
ATCCTATTTTTGGCAATCAAATCATTCCGGATACTGCGATTTTAAGTGTTGTTCCATTCCATCACGGTTT
TGGAATGTTTACTACACTCGGATATTTGATATGTGGATTTCGAGTCGTCTTAATGTATAGATTTGAAGAA
GAGCTGTTTCTGAGGAGCCTTCAGGATTACAAGATTCAAAGTGCGCTGCTGGTGCCAACCCTATTCTCCT
TCTTCGCCAAAAGCACTCTGATTGACAAATACGATTTATCTAATTTACACGAAATTGCTTCTGGTGGCGC
TCCCCTCTCTAAGGAAGTCGGGGAAGCGGTTGCCAAGAGGTTCCATCTGCCAGGTATCAGGCAAGGATAT
GGGCTCACTGAGACTACATCAGCTATTCTGATTACACCCGAGGGGGATGATAAACCGGGCGCGGTCGGTA
AAGTTGTTCCATTTTTTGAAGCGAAGGTTGTGGATCTGGATACCGGGAAAACGCTGGGCGTTAATCAAAG
AGGCGAACTGTGTGTGAGAGGTCCTATGATTATGTCCGGTTATGTAAACAATCCGGAAGCGACCAACGCC
TTGATTGACAAGGATGGATGGCTACATTCTGGAGACATAGCTTACTGGGACGAAGACGAACACTTCTTCA
TCGTTGACCGCCTGAAGTCTCTGATTAAGTACAAAGGCTATCAGGTGGCTCCCGCTGAATTGGAATCCAT
CTTGCTCCAACACCCCAACATCTTCGACGCAGGTGTCGCAGGTCTTCCCGACGATGACGCCGGTGAACTT
CCCGCCGCCGTTGTTGTTTTGGAGCACGGAAAGACGATGACGGAAAAAGAGATCGTGGATTACGTCGCCA
GTCAAGTAACAACCGCGAAAAAGTTGCGCGGAGGAGTTGTGTTTGTGGACGAAGTACCGAAAGGTCTTAC
CGGAAAACTCGACGCAAGAAAAATCAGAGAGATCCTCATAAAGGCCAAGAAGGGCGGAAAGATCGCCGTG
TAAGGCGGCCGCCCTAGGCGTCGAGGGACCTAATAACTTCGTATAGCATACATTATACGAAGTTATACAT
GTTTAAGGGTTCCGGTTCCACTAGGTACAATTCGATATCAAGCTTATCGATAATCAACCTCTGGATTACA
AAATTTGTGAAAGATTGACTGGTATTCTTAACTATGTTGCTCCTTTTACGCTATGTGGATACGCTGCTTT
AATGCCTTTGTATCATGCTATTGCTTCCCGTATGGCTTTCATTTTCTCCTCCTTGTATAAATCCTGGTTG
CTGTCTCTTTATGAGGAGTTGTGGCCCGTTGTCAGGCAACGTGGCGTGGTGTGCACTGTGTTTGCTGACG
CAACCCCCACTGGTTGGGGCATTGCCACCACCTGTCAGCTCCTTTCCGGGACTTTCGCTTTCCCCCTCCC
TATTGCCACGGCGGAACTCATCGCCGCCTGCCTTGCCCGCTGCTGGACAGGGGCTCGGCTGTTGGGCACT
GACAATTCCGTGGTGTTGTCGGGGAAATCATCGTCCTTTCCTTGGCTGCTCGCCTGTGTTGCCACCTGGA
TTCTGCGCGGGACGTCCTTCTGCTACGTCCCTTCGGCCCTCAATCCAGCGGACCTTCCTTCCCGCGGCCT
GCTGCCGGCTCTGCGGCCTCTTCCGCGTCTTCGCCTTCGCCCTCAGACGAGTCGGATCTCCCTTTGGGCC
GCCTCCCCGCATCGATACCGTCGACCTCGATCGAGACCTAGAAAAACATGGAGCAATCACAAGTAGCAAT
ACAGCAGCTACCAATGCTGATTGTGCCTGGCTAGAAGCACAAGAGGAGGAGGAGGTGGGTTTTCCAGTCA
CACCTCAGGTACCTTTAAGACCAATGACTTACAAGGCAGCTGTAGATCTTAGCCACTTTTTAAAAGAAAA
GGGGGGACTGGAAGGGCTAATTCACTCCCAACGAAGACAAGATATCCTTGATCTGTGGATCTACCACACA
CAAGGCTACTTCCCTGATTGGCAGAACTACACACCAGGGCCAGGGATCAGATATCCACTGACCTTTGGAT
GGTGCTACAAGCTAGTACCAGTTGAGCAAGAGAAGGTAGAAGAAGCCAATGAAGGAGAGAACACCCGCTT
GTTACACCCTGTGAGCCTGCATGGGATGGATGACCCGGAGAGAGAAGTATTAGAGTGGAGGTTTGACAGC
CGCCTAGCATTTCATCACATGGCCCGAGAGCTGCATCCGGACTGTACTGGGTCTCTCTGGTTAGACCAGA
TCTGAGCCTGGGAGCTCTCTGGCTAACTAGGGAACCCACTGCTTAAGCCTCAATAAAGCTTGCCTTGAGT
GCTTCAAGTAGTGTGTGCCCGTCTGTTGTGTGACTCTGGTAACTAGAGATCCCTCAGACCCTTTTAGTCA
GTGTGGAAAATCTCTAGCAGCATGTGAGCAAAAGGCCAGCAAAAGGCCAGGAACCGTAAAAAGGCCGCGT
TGCTGGCGTTTTTCCATAGGCTCCGCCCCCCTGACGAGCATCACAAAAATCGACGCTCAAGTCAGAGGTG
GCGAAACCCGACAGGACTATAAAGATACCAGGCGTTTCCCCCTGGAAGCTCCCTCGTGCGCTCTCCTGTT
CCGACCCTGCCGCTTACCGGATACCTGTCCGCCTTTCTCCCTTCGGGAAGCGTGGCGCTTTCTCATAGCT
CACGCTGTAGGTATCTCAGTTCGGTGTAGGTCGTTCGCTCCAAGCTGGGCTGTGTGCACGAACCCCCCGT
TCAGCCCGACCGCTGCGCCTTATCCGGTAACTATCGTCTTGAGTCCAACCCGGTAAGACACGACTTATCG
CCACTGGCAGCAGCCACTGGTAACAGGATTAGCAGAGCGAGGTATGTAGGCGGTGCTACAGAGTTCTTGA
AGTGGTGGCCTAACTACGGCTACACTAGAAGAACAGTATTTGGTATCTGCGCTCTGCTGAAGCCAGTTAC
CTTCGGAAAAAGAGTTGGTAGCTCTTGATCCGGCAAACAAACCACCGCTGGTAGCGGTGGTTTTTTTGTT
TGCAAGCAGCAGATTACGCGCAGAAAAAAAGGATCTCAAGAAGATCCTTTGATCTTTTCTACGGGGTCTG
ACGCTCAGTGGAACGAAAACTCACGTTAAGGGATTTTGGTCATGAGATTATCAAAAAGGATCTTCACCTA
GATCCTTTTAAATTAAAAATGAAGTTTTAAATCAATCTAAAGTATATATGAGTAAACTTGGTCTGACAGT
TACCAATGCTTAATCAGTGAGGCACCTATCTCAGCGATCTGTCTATTTCGTTCATCCATAGTTGCCTGAC
TCCCCGTCGTGTAGATAACTACGATACGGGAGGGCTTACCATCTGGCCCCAGTGCTGCAATGATACCGCG
AGACCCACGCTCACCGGCTCCAGATTTATCAGCAATAAACCAGCCAGCCGGAAGGGCCGAGCGCAGAAGT
GGTCCTGCAACTTTATCCGCCTCCATCCAGTCTATTAATTGTTGCCGGGAAGCTAGAGTAAGTAGTTCGC
CAGTTAATAGTTTGCGCAACGTTGTTGCCATTGCTACAGGCATCGTGGTGTCACGCTCGTCGTTTGGTAT
GGCTTCATTCAGCTCCGGTTCCCAACGATCAAGGCGAGTTACATGATCCCCCATGTTGTGCAAAAAAGCG
GTTAGCTCCTTCGGTCCTCCGATCGTTGTCAGAAGTAAGTTGGCCGCAGTGTTATCACTCATGGTTATGG
CAGCACTGCATAATTCTCTTACTGTCATGCCATCCGTAAGATGCTTTTCTGTGACTGGTGAGTACTCAAC
CAAGTCATTCTGAGAATAGTGTATGCGGCGACCGAGTTGCTCTTGCCCGGCGTCAATACGGGATAATACC
GCGCCACATAGCAGAACTTTAAAAGTGCTCATCATTGGAAAACGTTCTTCGGGGCGAAAACTCTCAAGGA
TCTTACCGCTGTTGAGATCCAGTTCGATGTAACCCACTCGTGCACCCAACTGATCTTCAGCATCTTTTAC
TTTCACCAGCGTTTCTGGGTGAGCAAAAACAGGAAGGCAAAATGCCGCAAAAAAGGGAATAAGGGCGACA
CGGAAATGTTGAATACTCATACTCTTCCTTTTTCAATATTATTGAAGCATTTATCAGGGTTATTGTCTCA
TGAGCGGATACATATTTGAATGTATTTAGAAAAATAAACAAATAGGGGTTCCGCGCACATTTCCCCGAAA
AGTGCCACCTGAC
